>Addgene plasmid #135233 | p35S::HY5 | addgene full sequence | sequence record 267197 | Addgene NGS Result
GCAAACACCCCTCGCTCCGGCAAGTAGTTACAGCAAGTAGTATGTTCAATTAGCTTTTCAATTATGAATA
TATATATCAATTATTGGTCGCCCTTGGCTTGTGGACAATGCGCTACGCGCACCGGCTCCGCCCGTGGACA
ACCGCAAGCGGTTGCCCACCGTCGAGCGCCTTTGCCCACAACCCGGCGGCCGGCCGCAACAGATCGTTTT
ATAAATTTTTTTTTTTGAAAAAGAAAAAGCCCGAAAGGCGGCAACCTCTCGGGCTTCTGGATTTCCGATC
CCCGGAATTAGATCTTGGCAGGATATATTGTGGTGTAACGTTCTCGAACTAGGCTCGGACGAAGTAAGCG
GCCGCAACCTTAATTAAACACGGCGCGCCAACAGCGATCGCACCAGGTACCACCTCCGATCCATTCGGTC
CCCAGATTAGCCTTTTCAATTTCAGAAAGAATGCTAACCCACAGATGGTTAGAGAGGCTTACGCAGCACG
TCTCATCAAGACGATCTACCCGAGCAATAATCTCCAGGAAATCAAATACCTTCCCAAGAAGGTTAAAGAT
GCAGTCAAAAGATTCAGGACTAACTGCATCAAGAACACAGAGAAAGATATATTTCTCAAGATCAGAAGTA
CTATTCCAGTATGGACGATTCAAGGCTTGCTTCACAAACCAAGGCAAGTAATAGAGATTGGAGTCTCTAA
AAAGGTAGTTCCCACTGAATCAAAGGCCATGGAGTCAAAGATTCAAATAGAGGACCTAACAGAACTCGCC
GTAAAGACTGGCGAACAGTTCATACAGAGTCTCTTACGACTCAATGACAAGAAGAAAATCTTCGTCAACA
TGGTGGAGCACGACACACTTGTCTACTCCAAAAATATCAAAGATACAGTCTCAGAAGACCAAAGGGCAAT
TGAGACTTTTCAACAAAGGGTAATATCCGGAAACCTCCTCGGATTCCATTGCCCAGCTATCTGTCACTTT
ATTGTGAAGATAGTGGAAAAGGAAGGTGGCTCCTACAAATGCCATCATTGCGATAAAGGAAAGGCCATCG
TTGAAGATGCCTCTGCCGACAGTGGTCCCAAAGATGGACCCCCACCCACGAGGAGCATCGTGGAAAAAGA
AGACGTTCCAACCACGTCTTCAAAGCAAGTGGATTGATGTGATATCTCCACTGACGTAAGGGATGACGCA
CAATCCCACTATCCTTCGCAAGACCCTTCCTCTATATAAGGAAGTTCATTTCATTTGGAGAGAACACGGG
GGACGAGCTAACATATTTTTACAACAATTACCAACAACAACAAACAACAAACAACATTACAATTACTATT
TACAATTACAGGCTCCATGCAGGAACAAGCGACTAGCTCTTTAGCTGCAAGCTCTTTACCATCAAGCAGC
GAGAGGTCATCAAGCTCTGCTCCACATTTGGAGATCAAAGAAGGAATTGAAAGCGATGAGGAGATACGGC
GAGTGCCGGAGTTTGGAGGAGAAGCTGTCGGAAAAGAAACTTCCGGTAGAGAATCTGGATCGGCGACCGG
TCAGGAGCGGACACAGGCGACTGTCGGAGAAAGTCAAAGGAAGCGAGGGAGGACACCGGCGGAGAAAGAG
AACAAGCGGCTGAAGAGGTTGTTGAGGAACAGAGTTTCAGCTCAGCAAGCAAGAGAGAGGAAAAAGGCTT
ACTTGAGCGAGTTGGAAAACAGAGTGAAAGACTTGGAGAACAAAAACTCTGAACTTGAAGAGCGACTCTC
TACTCTTCAGAACGAGAACCAGATGCTTAGACATATTCTGAAGAACACAACAGGAAACAAGAGAGGAGGT
GGTGGTGGTTCTAATGCTGATGCAAGCCTTTGATCAGGTGGATCCTAGATAACCTTTACCTTCATTCCCT
GTAAATTGGTACCCTGCATCTCGTCTCTGTTATGCTTAAGAAGTTCAATGTTTCGTTTCATGTAAAACTT
TGGTGGTTTGTGTTTTGGGGCCTTGTATAATCCCTGATGAATAAGTGTTCTACTATGTTTCCGTTCCTGT
TATCTCTTTCTTTCTAATGACAAGTCGAACTTCTTCTTTATCATCGCTTCGTTTTTATTATCTGTGCTTC
TTTTGTTTAATACGCCTGCAAAGTGACTCGACTCTGTTTAGTGCAGTTCTGCGAAACTTGTAAATAGTCC
AATTGTTGGCCTCTAGTAATAGATGTAGCGAAAGTGTTGAGCTGTTGGGTTCTAAGGATGGCTTGAACAT
GTTAATCTTTTAGGTTCTGAGTATGATGAACATTCGTTGTTGCTAAGAAATGCCTGTAATGTCCCACAAA
TGTAGAAAATGGTTCGTACCTTTGTCCAAGCATTGATATGTCTGATGAGAGGAAACTGCAAGATACTGAG
CTTGGTTTAACGAAGGAGAGGCAGTTTCTTCCTTCCAAAGCATTTCATTTGACAATGCCTTGATCATCTT
AAGTAGAGTTTCTGTTGTGGAAAGTTTGAAACTTTGAAGAAACGACTCTCAAGTAAATTGATGATCACAA
GTGAAAGTGTATGTTACTAGAGAATTAAGGGAGTCACGTTATGACCCCCGCCGATGACGCGGGACAAGCC
GTTTTACGTTTGGAACTGACAGAACCGCAACGTTGAAGGAGCCACTGAGCCGCGGGTTTCTGGAGTTTAA
TGAGCTAAGCACATACGTCAGAAACCATTATTGCGCGTTCAAAAGTCGCCTAAGGTCACTATCAGCTAGC
AAATATTTCTTGTCAAAAATGCTCCACTGACGTTCCATAAATTCCCCTCGGTATCCAATTAGAGTCTCAT
ATTCACTCTCAACTCGATCGAGGGGATCTACCATGAGCCCAGAACGACGCCCGGCCGACATCCGCCGTGC
CACCGAGGCGGACATGCCGGCGGTCTGCACCATCGTCAACCACTACATCGAGACAAGCACGGTCAACTTC
CGTACCGAGCCGCAGGAACCGCAGGAGTGGACGGACGACCTCGTCCGTCTGCGGGAGCGCTATCCCTGGC
TCGTCGCCGAGGTGGACGGCGAGGTCGCCGGCATCGCCTACGCGGGTCCCTGGAAGGCACGCAACGCCTA
CGACTGGACGGCCGAGTCCACCGTGTACGTCTCCCCCCGCCATCAGCGGACGGGACTGGGCTCCACGCTC
TACACCCACCTGCTGAAGTCCCTGGAGGCACAGGGCTTCAAGAGCGTGGTCGCTGTCATCGGGCTGCCCA
ACGACCCGAGCGTGCGCATGCACGAGGCGCTCGGATATGCCCCCCGCGGCATGCTGCGGGCGGCCGGCTT
CAAGCACGGGAACTGGCATGACGTGGGTTTCTGGCAGCTGGACTTCAGCCTGCCGGTGCCGCCCCGTCCG
GTCCTGCCCGTCACCGAAATCTGATGACCCCTAGAGTCAAGCAGATCGTTCAAACATTTGGCAATAAAGT
TTCTTAAGATTGAATCCTGTTGCCGGTCTTGCGATGATTATCATATAATTTCTGTTGAATTACGTTAAGC
ATGTAATAATTAACATGTAATGCATGACGTTATTTATGAGATGGGTTTTTATGATTAGAGTCCCGCAATT
ATACATTTAATACGCGATAGAAAACAAAATATAGCGCGCAAACTAGGATAAAGTATTCTAGACCAAGCAT
GCACAGCTGGCGTTCTCAGCCAGATCCCCTTGACAGGATATATTGGCGGGTAAACTAAGTCGCTGTATGT
GTTTGTTTGAGATCTCATGTGAGCAAAAGGCCAGCAAAAGGCCAGGAACCGTAAAAAGGCCGCGTTGCTG
GCGTTTTTCCATAGGCTCCGCCCCCCTGACGAGCATCACAAAAATCGACGCTCAAGTCAGAGGTGGCGAA
ACCCGACAGGACTATAAAGATACCAGGCGTTTCCCCCTGGAAGCTCCCTCGTGCGCTCTCCTGTTCCGAC
CCTGCCGCTTACCGGATACCTGTCCGCCTTTCTCCCTTCGGGAAGCGTGGCGCTTTCTCATAGCTCACGC
TGTAGGTATCTCAGTTCGGTGTAGGTCGTTCGCTCCAAGCTGGGCTGTGTGCACGAACCCCCCGTTCAGC
CCGACCGCTGCGCCTTATCCGGTAACTATCGTCTTGAGTCCAACCCGGTAAGACACGACTTATCGCCACT
GGCAGCAGCCACTGGTAACAGGATTAGCAGAGCGAGGTATGTAGGCGGTGCTACAGAGTTCTTGAAGTGG
TGGCCTAACTACGGCTACACTAGAAGAACAGTATTTGGTATCTGCGCTCTGCTGAAGCCAGTTACCTTCG
GAAGAAGAGTTGGTAGCTCTTGATCCGGCAAACAAACCACCGCTGGTAGCGGTGGTTTTTTTGTTTGCAA
GCAGCAGATTACGCGCAGAAAAAAAGGATCTCAAGAAGATCCTTTGATCTTTTCTACGGGGTCTGACGCT
CAGTGGAACGAAAACTCACGTTAAGGGATTTTGGTCATGAGATTATCAAAAAGGATCTTCACCTAGATCC
TTTTAAATTAAAAATGAAGTTTTAAATCAATCTAAAGTATATATGTGTAACATTGGTCTAGTGATTATTT
GCCGACTACCTTGGTGATCTCGCCTTTCACGTAGTGAACAAATTCTTCCAACTGATCTGCGCGCGAGGCC
AAGCGATCTTCTTGTCCAAGATAAGCCTGCCTAGCTTCAAGTATGACGGGCTGATACTGGGCCGGCAGGC
GCTCCATTGCCCAGTCGGCAGCGACATCCTTCGGCGCGATTTTGCCGGTTACTGCGCTGTACCAAATGCG
GGACAACGTAAGCACTACATTTCGCTCATCGCCAGCCCAGTCGGGCGGCGAGTTCCATAGCGTTAAGGTT
TCATTTAGCGCCTCAAATAGATCCTGTTCAGGAACCGGATCAAAGAGTTCCTCCGCCGCTGGACCTACCA
AGGCAACGCTATGTTCTCTTGCTTTTGTCAGCAAGATAGCCAGATCAATGTCGATCGTGGCTGGCTCGAA
GATACCTGCAAGAATGTCATTGCGCTGCCATTCTCCAAATTGCAGTTCGCGCTTAGCTGGATAACGCCAC
GGAATGATGTCGTCGTGCACAACAATGGTGACTTCTACAGCGCGGAGAATCTCGCTCTCTCCAGGGGAAG
CCGAAGTTTCCAAAAGGTCGTTGATCAAAGCTCGCCGCGTTGTTTCATCAAGCCTTACGGTCACCGTAAC
CAGCAAATCAATATCACTGTGTGGCTTCAGGCCGCCATCCACTGCGGAGCCGTACAAATGTACGGCCAGC
AACGTCGGTTCGAGATGGCGCTCGATGACGCCAACTACCTCTGATAGTTGAGTCGATACTTCGGCGATCA
CCGCTTCCCTCATAACACCCCTTGTATTACTGTTTATGTAAGCAGACAGTTTTATTGTTCATGATGATAT
ATTTTTATCTTGTGCAATGTAACATCAGAGATTTTGAGACACAACGTGGCTTTGTTGAATAAATCGAACT
TTTGCTGAGTTGAAGGATCAGATCACGCATCTTCCCGACAACGCAGACCGTTCCGTGGCAAAGCAAAAGT
TCAAAATCACCAACTGGTCCACCTACAACAAAGCTCTCATCAACCGTGGCTCCCTCACTTTCTGGCTGGA
TGATGGGGCGATTCAGGCGATCCCCATCCAACAGCCCGCCGTCGAGCGGGCTTTTTTATCCCCGGAAGCC
TGTGGATAGAGGGTAGTTATCCACGTGAAACCGCTAATGCCCCGCAAAGCCTTGATTCACGGGGCTTTCC
GGCCCGCTCCAAAAACTATCCACGTGAAATCGCTAATCAGGGTACGTGAAATCGCTAATCGGAGTACGTG
AAATCGCTAATAAGGTCACGTGAAATCGCTAATCAAAAAGGCACGTGAGAACGCTAATAGCCCTTTCAGA
TCAACAGCTT
Features (pLannotate 1.2.2; 12 found; start..end, strand, type, name):
    296..318     +  misc_feature   LB T-DNA repeat: left border repeat from nopaline C58 T-DNA (truncated)
    911..1252    +  promoter       CaMV 35S promoter: strong constitutive promoter from cauliflower mosaic virus
   1284..1339    +  misc_feature   TMV Ω: translational enhancer from the tobacco mosaic virus 5'-leader sequence (Gallie et al., 1988)
   1347..1850    +  CDS            HY5: HY5_ARATH - Also known as BZIP56. Experimental evidence at protein level: Swiss-Prot protein existence level 1. Transcription factor that promotes photomorphogenesis in light. Acts downstream of the light receptor network and directly affects transcription of light-induced genes. Specifically involved in the blue light specific pathway, suggesting that it participates in transmission of cryptochromes (CRY1 and CRY2) signals to downstream responses. In darkness, its degradation prevents the activation of light-induced genes (Probable). Acts coordinately with SPL7 to regulate the microRNA miR408
   2612..2791    +  promoter       NOS promoter: nopaline synthase promoter
   2833..3381    +  CDS            bar: PAT_STRHY - Experimental evidence at protein level: Swiss-Prot protein existence level 1. Inactivates phosphinothricin (PPT) by transfer of an acetyl group from acetyl CoA. Can also acetylate demethylphosphinothricin but not PTT or glutamate. This enzyme is an effector of phosphinothricin tripeptide (PTT or bialaphos) resistance. From Streptomyces hygroscopicus. Introduced by genetic manipulation and expressed in glufosinate-tolerant maize by Dekalb Genetics.
   3404..3622    +  terminator     NOS terminator (fragment): nopaline synthase terminator and poly(A) signal
   3671..3695    +  misc_feature   RB T-DNA repeat: right border repeat from nopaline C58 T-DNA
   3786..4374    -  rep_origin     ori: high-copy-number ColE1/pMB1/pBR322/pUC origin of replication
   4548..5333    -  CDS            aadA: S3AD_SHIFL - Experimental evidence at protein level: Swiss-Prot protein existence level 1. Mediates bacterial resistance to the antibiotics streptomycin and spectinomycin. From Shigella flexneri.
   5518..5619    +  CDS            TRA2_ECOLX (fragment): Protein predicted: Swiss-Prot protein existence level 4. Required for transposition of transposon Tn903. From Escherichia coli.
   5624..169     +  rep_origin     pSa ori (across the origin): origin of replication from bacterial plasmid pSa
