[The description below was written by a language model from this plasmid's Addgene catalogue record and pLannotate feature annotations shown in this document.]
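Description:
p35S::HY5 is a plant expression plasmid built on the pGGZ001 backbone, a T-DNA binary-type vector assembled through BsaI sites that were destroyed during cloning, consistent with Golden Gate-style assembly. In bacteria it is maintained at high copy through a ColE1/pUC-type origin and selected with spectinomycin via the aadA gene. A pSa origin is also annotated; this element is typically used for replication in Agrobacterium, although the record does not itself state an Agrobacterium delivery route. A short fragment of a Tn903 transposition protein is detected near the pSa origin and appears to be a backbone remnant.

Between the nopaline-type left (truncated) and right T-DNA border repeats sit two plant cassettes. The first drives the Arabidopsis thaliana bZIP transcription factor HY5 (ELONGATED HYPOCOTYL 5, AT5G11260) from the strong constitutive CaMV 35S promoter, with the TMV Ω leader placed just upstream of the coding sequence to enhance translation. No terminator for this cassette was annotated in the feature table, and no epitope tag or reporter is listed. The second cassette uses the NOS promoter and NOS terminator to express bar, the phosphinothricin acetyltransferase that confers Basta (glufosinate) resistance for selecting transformed plant tissue.

The plasmid is intended for constitutive HY5 expression in plants. The depositor describes HY5 as a downregulator of unfolded protein response signalling, and the construct comes from work on screening for proteins involved in the ER unfolded protein response. The catalogue lists a total size of 6,435 bp, whereas the annotated sequence record is 5,890 nt; the record does not explain this discrepancy.
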