Addgene plasmid #135233: p35S::HY5
Purpose: constitutive expression of HY5 from A. thaliana (AT5G11260; downregulates UPR signaling)
Depositing lab: Armin Djamei. Depositing organization: Gregor Mendel Institute of Molecular Plant Biology. Publication: A high-throughput screening method to identify proteins involved in unfolded protein response of the endoplasmic reticulum in plants. Alcantara A, Seitner D, Navarrete F, Djamei A. Plant Methods. 2020 Jan 21;16:4. doi: 10.1186/s13007-020-0552-3. eCollection 2020. PubMed 31988651.
Backbone
  Vector backbone: pGGZ001
  Backbone manufacturer: Addgene plasmid # 48868
  Backbone size w/o insert (bp): 2687
  Total vector size (bp): 6435
  Modifications to backbone: N/A
  Vector type: Plant Expression
  Selectable markers: Basta
Growth in bacteria
  Bacterial resistance: Spectinomycin, 50 μg/mL
  Growth temperature: 37°C
  Growth strain: DH5alpha
  Copy number: High Copy
Gene/Insert
  Gene/Insert name: HY5 (alt name: AT5G11260)
  Species: A. thaliana (mustard weed)
  Insert size (bp): 517
  Entrez Gene: HY5 (a.k.a. AT5G11260, BZIP TRANSCRIPTION FACTOR HY5, ELONGATED HYPOCOTYL 5, F2I11.150, F2I11_150, REVERSAL OF THE DET PHENOTYPE 5, TED 5)
  Promoter: 35S
  Cloning method: Restriction Enzyme; 5′ cloning site BsaI (destroyed during cloning); 3′ cloning site BsaI (destroyed during cloning)
  Sequencing primers: 5′ TCAAAGCAAGTGGATTGATG; 3′ GAAAGAGATAACAGGAACGG
Terms and licenses: Academic/Nonprofit Terms; Industry Terms: Not Available to Industry
Depositor comments: Please visit https://www.biorxiv.org/content/10.1101/825190v1?rss=1 for bioRxiv preprint. Please see the attached genbank file for an HY5 annotated plasmid map.
How to cite: p35S::HY5 was a gift from Armin Djamei (Addgene plasmid # 135233 ; http://n2t.net/addgene:135233 ; RRID:Addgene_135233)
